Addgene plasmid #126092: pBbA13k-RFP
Purpose: Constitutive expression vector for Escherichia coli. BglBrick compatible.
Depositing lab: Nigel Scrutton. Depositing organization: University of Manchester. Publication: SelProm: A Queryable and Predictive Expression Vector Selection Tool for Escherichia coli. Jervis AJ, Carbonell P, Taylor S, Sung R, Dunstan MS, Robinson CJ, Breitling R, Takano E, Scrutton NS. ACS Synth Biol. 2019 Mar 18. doi: 10.1021/acssynbio.8b00399. PubMed 30870592.
Backbone
  Vector backbone: pBb
  Backbone size w/o insert (bp): 2168
  Vector type: Bacterial Expression, Synthetic Biology
Growth in bacteria
  Bacterial resistance: Kanamycin, 50 μg/mL
  Growth temperature: 37°C
  Growth strain: DH5alpha
  Copy number: High Copy
Gene/Insert
  Gene/Insert name: RFP
  Species: Synthetic
  Insert size (bp): 678
  Promoter: J23102
  Cloning method: Unknown
  Sequencing primers: 5′ CTGCGCCATCAGATCCTTGG
Terms and licenses: Academic/Nonprofit Terms; Industry Terms: Not Available to Industry
Depositor comments: Cloning method was In-Fusion.
How to cite: pBbA13k-RFP was a gift from Nigel Scrutton (Addgene plasmid # 126092 ; http://n2t.net/addgene:126092 ; RRID:Addgene_126092)
