[The description below was written by a language model from this plasmid's Addgene catalogue record and pLannotate feature annotations shown in this document.]
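Description:
pBbA13k-RFP is a small bacterial expression plasmid (about 2.8 kb in the sequenced record) built on the pBb BglBrick vector series and intended for constitutive gene expression in Escherichia coli. It replicates from a p15A origin, which allows it to coexist with ColE1-type plasmids. This origin is generally regarded as medium copy, although the catalogue entry lists the plasmid as high copy. A short neighbouring match to the RSF origin appears to be a fragment-level annotation hit rather than a second functional origin. Selection is by kanamycin, conferred by the neo/nptII aminoglycoside phosphotransferase gene, which is followed by a lambda t0 terminator. The short tnpA fragment annotated beside it probably reflects residual Tn5-derived sequence carried along with the resistance cassette.

The payload is a 678 bp synthetic RFP coding sequence, identified in the feature table as mRFP1, a monomeric derivative of DsRed. According to the catalogue, it is driven by J23102, a constitutive promoter. The annotation tool instead labels this region as a fragment of the related J23119 promoter, which likely reflects sequence similarity between the two rather than a real discrepancy. Transcription is terminated by a tandem rrnB T1 and T7Te terminator pair downstream of the reporter, insulating the rest of the plasmid from read-through.

No inducer or regulator gene is present, so RFP should be expressed continuously. The fluorescent reporter gives a readout of the strength of this promoter and origin combination, and it can act as a placeholder to be swapped for a gene of interest by BglBrick-compatible cloning. The associated publication describes an expression vector selection tool for E. coli, which suggests the plasmid is one member of a characterised vector set.
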