Features (pLannotate 1.2.2; 9 found; start..end, strand, type, name):
      7..31      +  promoter       J23119(SpeI) promoter (fragment): bacterial promoter (Registry of Standard Biological Parts BBa J23119) modified to end with an SpeI site
     87..764     +  CDS            mRFP1: monomeric derivative of DsRed (Campbell et al., 2002)
    797..868     +  terminator     rrnB T1 terminator: transcription terminator T1 from the E. coli rrnB gene
    884..911     +  terminator     T7Te terminator: phage T7 early transcription terminator
    930..985     -  rep_origin     RSF ori (fragment): Plasmids containing the RSF 1030 origin of replication can be propagated in E. coli cells that contain additional plasmids with compatible origins.
   1073..1618    -  rep_origin     p15A ori: Plasmids containing the medium-copy-number p15A origin of replication can be propagated in E. coli cells that contain a second plasmid with the ColE1 origin.
   1732..1826    -  terminator     lambda t0 terminator: transcription terminator from phage lambda
   1860..2651    -  CDS            neo: KKA2_KLEPN - Also known as kan, nptII. Experimental evidence at protein level: Swiss-Prot protein existence level 1. Resistance to kanamycin, neomycin, paromomycin, ribostamycin, butirosin and gentamicin B. From Klebsiella pneumoniae.
   2683..2787    -  CDS            tnpA (fragment): TN5P_ECOLX - Also known as tnp. Experimental evidence at protein level: Swiss-Prot protein existence level 1. Mediates transposition of transposon Tn5 by a 'cut and paste' mechanism. First, the monomeric transposase binds the 19 bp inverted DNA repeats flanking the transposon. Then, dimerization of the DNA- bound transposase creates a synaptic DNA complex. After nicking of the first DNA strand, excision of the transposon proceeds through a series of intermediates. The transposase then mediates the insertion of the transposon at a new site by strand transfer. The activity of the wild- type tran
>Addgene plasmid #126092 | pBbA13k-RFP | addgene full sequence | sequence record 246870 | Addgene NGS Result
GACGTCTTGACAGCTAGCTCAGTCCTAGGTACTGTGCTAGCAGGTTTAATCGAATTCAAAAGATCTTTTA
AGAAGGAGATATACATATGGCGAGTAGCGAAGACGTTATCAAAGAGTTCATGCGTTTCAAAGTTCGTATG
GAAGGTTCCGTTAACGGTCACGAGTTCGAAATCGAAGGTGAAGGTGAAGGTCGTCCGTACGAAGGTACCC
AGACCGCTAAACTGAAAGTTACCAAAGGTGGTCCGCTGCCGTTCGCTTGGGACATCCTGTCCCCGCAGTT
CCAGTACGGTTCCAAAGCTTACGTTAAACACCCGGCTGACATCCCGGACTACCTGAAACTGTCCTTCCCG
GAAGGTTTCAAATGGGAACGTGTTATGAACTTCGAAGACGGTGGTGTTGTTACCGTTACCCAGGACTCCT
CCCTGCAAGACGGTGAGTTCATCTACAAAGTTAAACTGCGTGGTACCAACTTCCCGTCCGACGGTCCGGT
TATGCAGAAAAAAACCATGGGTTGGGAAGCTTCCACCGAACGTATGTACCCGGAAGACGGTGCTCTGAAA
GGTGAAATCAAAATGCGTCTGAAACTGAAAGACGGTGGTCACTACGACGCTGAAGTTAAAACCACCTACA
TGGCTAAAAAACCGGTTCAGCTGCCGGGTGCTTACAAAACCGACATCAAACTGGACATCACCTCCCACAA
CGAAGACTACACCATCGTTGAACAGTACGAACGTGCTGAAGGTCGTCACTCCACCGGTGCTTAAGGATCC
AAACTCGAGTAAGGATCTCCAGGCATCAAATAAAACGAAAGGCTCAGTCGAAAGACTGGGCCTTTCGTTT
TATCTGTTGTTTGTCGGTGAACGCTCTCTACTAGAGTCACACTGGCTCACCTTCGGGTGGGCCTTTCTGC
GTTTATACCTAGGGATATATTCCGCTTCCTCGCTCACTGACTCGCTACGCTCGGTCGTTCGACTGCGGCG
AGCGGAAATGGCTTACGAACGGGGCGGAGATTTCCTGGAAGATGCCAGGAAGATACTTAACAGGGAAGTG
AGAGGGCCGCGGCAAAGCCGTTTTTCCATAGGCTCCGCCCCCCTGACAAGCATCACGAAATCTGACGCTC
AAATCAGTGGTGGCGAAACCCGACAGGACTATAAAGATACCAGGCGTTTCCCCCTGGCGGCTCCCTCGTG
CGCTCTCCTGTTCCTGCCTTTCGGTTTACCGGTGTCATTCCGCTGTTATGGCCGCGTTTGTCTCATTCCA
CGCCTGACACTCAGTTCCGGGTAGGCAGTTCGCTCCAAGCTGGACTGTATGCACGAACCCCCCGTTCAGT
CCGACCGCTGCGCCTTATCCGGTAACTATCGTCTTGAGTCCAACCCGGAAAGACATGCAAAAGCACCACT
GGCAGCAGCCACTGGTAATTGATTTAGAGGAGTTAGTCTTGAAGTCATGCGCCGGTTAAGGCTAAACTGA
AAGGACAAGTTTTGGTGACTGCGCTCCTCCAAGCCAGTTACCTCGGTTCAAAGAGTTGGTAGCTCAGAGA
ACCTTCGAAAAACCGCCCTGCAAGGCGGTTTTTTCGTTTTCAGAGCAAGAGATTACGCGCAGACCAAAAC
GATCTCAAGAAGATCATCTTATTAATCAGATAAAATATTTCTAGATTTCAGTGCAATTTATCTCTTCAAA
TGTAGCACCTGAAGTCAGCCCCATACGATATAAGTTGTTACTAGTGCTTGGATTCTCACCAATAAAAAAC
GCCCGGCGGCAACCGAGCGTTCTGAACAAATCCAGATGGAGTTCTGAGGTCATTACTGGATCTATCAACA
GGAGTCCAAGCGAGCTCTCGAACCCCAGAGTCCCGCTCAGAAGAACTCGTCAAGAAGGCGATAGAAGGCG
ATGCGCTGCGAATCGGGAGCGGCGATACCGTAAAGCACGAGGAAGCGGTCAGCCCATTCGCCGCCAAGCT
CTTCAGCAATATCACGGGTAGCCAACGCTATGTCCTGATAGCGGTCCGCCACACCCAGCCGGCCACAGTC
GATGAATCCAGAAAAGCGGCCATTTTCCACCATGATATTCGGCAAGCAGGCATCGCCATGGGTCACGACG
AGATCCTCGCCGTCGGGCATGCGCGCCTTGAGCCTGGCGAACAGTTCGGCTGGCGCGAGCCCCTGATGCT
CTTCGTCCAGATCATCCTGATCGACAAGACCGGCTTCCATCCGAGTACGTGCTCGCTCGATGCGATGTTT
CGCTTGGTGGTCGAATGGGCAGGTAGCCGGATCAAGCGTATGCAGCCGCCGCATTGCATCAGCCATGATG
GATACTTTCTCGGCAGGAGCAAGGTGAGATGACAGGAGATCCTGCCCCGGCACTTCGCCCAATAGCAGCC
AGTCCCTTCCCGCTTCAGTGACAACGTCGAGCACAGCTGCGCAAGGAACGCCCGTCGTGGCCAGCCACGA
TAGCCGCGCTGCCTCGTCCTGCAGTTCATTCAGGGCACCGGACAGGTCGGTCTTGACAAAAAGAACCGGG
CGCCCCTGCGCTGACAGCCGGAACACGGCGGCATCAGAGCAGCCGATTGTCTGTTGTGCCCAGTCATAGC
CGAATAGCCTCTCCACCCAAGCGGCCGGAGAACCTGCGTGCAATCCATCTTGTTCAATCATGCGAAACGA
TCCTCATCCTGTCTCTTGATCAGATCATGATCCCCTGCGCCATCAGATCCTTGGCGGCAAGAAAGCCATC
CAGTTTACTTTGCAGGGCTTCCCAACCTTACCAGAGGGCGCCCCAGCTGGCAATTCC
